Addgene plasmid #249814: SYRAP_pDONR201
Purpose: Encodes SYRAP (RAP2.12-GAL4STE12), Gateway compatible as Donor plasmid
Depositing lab: Francesco Licausi. Depositing organization: University of Oxford. Publication: A synthetic ERFVII-dependent circuit in yeast sheds light on the regulation of early hypoxic responses of plants. Lavilla-Puerta M, He Y, Piccinini L, Di Paco L, Papachristodoulou A, Licausi F, Giuntoli B. bioRxiv 2025.09.01.673502 10.1101/2025.09.01.673502.
Backbone
  Vector backbone: pDONR201
  Backbone manufacturer: Thermo Fisher scientific
  Backbone size w/o insert (bp): 2040
  Total vector size (bp): 3811
  Vector type: Yeast Expression, Plant Expression, Synthetic Biology
Growth in bacteria
  Bacterial resistance: Kanamycin, 50 μg/mL
  Growth temperature: 37°C
  Growth strain: DH5alpha
  Copy number: Unknown
Gene/Insert
  Gene/Insert name: RAP2.12-GAL4STE (alt name: SYRAP)
  Species: S. cerevisiae (budding yeast), A. thaliana (mustard weed)
  Insert size (bp): 1767
  GenBank ID: NP_175794.1
  Entrez Gene: RAP2.12 (a.k.a. AT1G53910, T18A20.14, T18A20_14, related to AP2 12)
  Tag / fusion protein: GAL4-STE12 (C terminal on insert)
  Cloning method: Gateway Cloning
  Sequencing primers: 5′ CCTGGCAGTTCCCTACTCTCGCGTT; 3′ ATGTAACATCAGAGATTTTGAGACA
Terms and licenses: Academic/Nonprofit Terms; Industry Terms: Not Available to Industry
Depositor comments: Please visit https://doi.org/10.1101/2025.09.01.673502 for the bioRxiv preprint.
How to cite: SYRAP_pDONR201 was a gift from Francesco Licausi (Addgene plasmid # 249814 ; http://n2t.net/addgene:249814 ; RRID:Addgene_249814)
