[The description below was written by a language model from this plasmid's Addgene catalogue record and pLannotate feature annotations shown in this document.]
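Description:
SYRAP_pDONR201 is a Gateway entry clone built in the pDONR201 backbone, carrying the coding sequence of SYRAP, a synthetic chimeric transcription factor. It is propagated in E. coli through a high-copy ColE1/pUC-type origin and selected with kanamycin via the aph(3')-Ia (KanR) gene. Although catalogued under yeast expression, plant expression and synthetic biology, the plasmid has no annotated eukaryotic promoter, terminator, yeast origin or auxotrophic marker. It therefore serves as a shuttle for the open reading frame rather than as an expression vector in its own right.

The insert lies on the reverse strand between attL1 and attL2, so an LR Clonase reaction can transfer it directionally into any attR-containing destination vector. It consists of the Arabidopsis thaliana RAP2.12 coding sequence (AT1G53910, also known as ERF074), a transcription factor that activates hypoxia-responsive genes. This is fused at its C terminus to a yeast-derived module that the record calls GAL4-STE12. The automated annotation recognises this downstream portion only as a fragment of S. cerevisiae GAL4, the regulator that binds UAS-G sequences, and does not separately label any STE12 segment. The rrnB T1 and T2 terminators sit just outside attL1, insulating the cassette from read-through transcription from the backbone.

The associated work describes a synthetic ERFVII-dependent circuit in yeast for studying early hypoxic responses of plants, and this clone provides the SYRAP sequence for recombination into suitable expression vectors. The sequenced record is 4,028 nt, somewhat longer than the 3,811 bp total listed in the catalogue.
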