Features (pLannotate 1.2.2; 8 found; start..end, strand, type, name):
    442..1251    -  CDS            KanR: aminoglycoside phosphotransferase; aph(3')-Ia; confers resistance to kanamycin in bacteria or G418 (Geneticin®) in eukaryotes
   1374..1473    +  protein_bind   attL2: mutant version of attL; recombination site for the Gateway® LR reaction LR Clonase™
   1478..2170    -  CDS            GAL4 (fragment): GAL4_YEAST - Experimental evidence at protein level: Swiss-Prot protein existence level 1. This protein is a positive regulator for the gene expression of the galactose-induced genes such as GAL1, GAL2, GAL7, GAL10, and MEL1 which code for the enzymes used to convert galactose to glucose. It recognizes a 17 base pair sequence in (5'-CGGRNNRCYNYNCNCCG-3') the upstream activating sequence (UAS-G) of these genes. From Saccharomyces cerevisiae (strain ATCC 204508 / S288c) (Baker's yeast).
   2171..3244    -  CDS            RAP2-12: RA212_ARATH - Also known as ERF074. Experimental evidence at protein level: Swiss-Prot protein existence level 1. Transcription factor involved in the activation of hypoxic gene expression and in ethylene response. Partially redundant with RAP2-2. Acts as a downstream regulator in the ethylene signaling pathway. From Arabidopsis thaliana (Mouse-ear cress).
   3247..3346    -  protein_bind   attL1: mutant version of attL; recombination site for the Gateway® LR reaction LR Clonase™
   3402..3445    -  terminator     rrnB T1 terminator: Escherichia coli rrnB; transcription terminator T1 from the E. coli rrnB gene
   3577..3604    +  terminator     rrnB T2 terminator: transcription terminator T2 from the E. coli rrnB gene
   3739..299     -  rep_origin     ori (across the origin): high-copy-number ColE1/pMB1/pBR322/pUC origin of replication
>Addgene plasmid #249814 | SYRAP_pDONR201 | addgene full sequence | sequence record 499188 | Addgene NGS Result
TATCCGGTAACTATCGTCTTGAGTCCAACCCGGTAAGACACGACTTATCGCCACTGGCAGCAGCCACTGG
TAACAGGATTAGCAGAGCGAGGTATGTAGGCGGTGCTACAGAGTTCTTGAAGTGGTGGCCTAACTACGGC
TACACTAGAAGAACAGTATTTGGTATCTGCGCTCTGCTGAAGCCAGTTACCTTCGGAAAAAGAGTTGGTA
GCTCTTGATCCGGCAAACAAACCACCGCTGGTAGCGGTGGTTTTTTTGTTTGCAAGCAGCAGATTACGCG
CAGAAAAAAAGGATCTCAAGAAGATCCTTTGATCTTTTCTACGGGGTCTGACGCTCAGTGGAACGAAAAC
TCACGTTAAGGGATTTTGGTCATGAGCTTGCGCCGTCCCGTCAAGTCAGCGTAATGCTCTGCCAGTGTTA
CAACCAATTAACCAATTCTGATTAGAAAAACTCATCGAGCATCAAATGAAACTGCAATTTATTCATATCA
GGATTATCAATACCATATTTTTGAAAAAGCCGTTTCTGTAATGAAGGAGAAAACTCACCGAGGCAGTTCC
ATAGGATGGCAAGATCCTGGTATCGGTCTGCGATTCCGACTCGTCCAACATCAATACAACCTATTAATTT
CCCCTCGTCAAAAATAAGGTTATCAAGTGAGAAATCACCATGAGTGACGACTGAATCCGGTGAGAATGGC
AAAAGTTTATGCATTTCTTTCCAGACTTGTTCAACAGGCCAGCCATTACGCTCGTCATCAAAATCACTCG
CATCAACCAAACCGTTATTCATTCGTGATTGCGCCTGAGCGAGACGAAATACGCGATCGCTGTTAAAAGG
ACAATTACAAACAGGAATCGAATGCAACCGGCGCAGGAACACTGCCAGCGCATCAACAATATTTTCACCT
GAATCAGGATATTCTTCTAATACCTGGAATGCTGTTTTTCCGGGGATCGCAGTGGTGAGTAACCATGCAT
CATCAGGAGTACGGATAAAATGCTTGATGGTCGGAAGAGGCATAAATTCCGTCAGCCAGTTTAGTCTGAC
CATCTCATCTGTAACATCATTGGCAACGCTACCTTTGCCATGTTTCAGAAACAACTCTGGCGCATCGGGC
TTCCCATACAAGCGATAGATTGTCGCACCTGATTGCCCGACATTATCGCGAGCCCATTTATACCCATATA
AATCAGCATCCATGTTGGAATTTAATCGCGGCCTCGACGTTTCCCGTTGAATATGGCTCATAACACCCCT
TGTATTACTGTTTATGTAAGCAGACAGTTTTATTGTTCATGATGATATATTTTTATCTTGTGCAATGTAA
CATCAGAGATTTTGAGACACGGGCCAGAGCTGCAGCTGGATGGCAAATAATGATTTTATTTTGACTGATA
GTGACCTGTTCGTTGCAACAAATTGATAAGCAATGCTTTCTTATAATGCCAACTTTGTACAAGAAAGCTG
GGTGTTAGAAACCGTTGTTGTTTGGATCGGTTTTCAAGAATGGCAAACCATCAGACATATCATCCTCTTC
AGACCAATCAAAACCATGCAATGCATCTCTTGGCATGAAGTCTAATGGGATAGTAGAGTTATCATGATGA
GCAGCAGAATCAATAGCTGGAGTAAAAGCTTGTGGTGGAAATGGATCGAAGGCATTTTCTTCAGTTGGAT
ATTCAACAGAGACTGGGAAGTAATCCAATGGAAAATCTTCTTCATCTCTAGACACGGTCAACTGTCTTTG
ACCTTTGTTAGAAGATTCTTCAGAGCTGGAGGTAGCAGAAATTCTATGTTGTCTCAAGGTCAATGGCATA
TCAGTTTCAACAGAAGCCAATCTATCAGTAACGGCATCCTTGTTAACGTTATCTTGAACGAACAAACCAG
TCAACAAAGCCTTGATATCTTGCAAGGAATCCATCTTCAAGATCATGTCCAGATCTTCTCTTGGGAAAAT
CAACAAGAACAGCTGCTCCAATCTTTCCAACCTAGATTCAACTTCGGTCAAATGTGCTCTAGTCAATGGA
GATCTCTTAGTCTTTGGAGAGTATCTACATTCCCAGTTGTTCTTCAAACACTTAGCACACTTTGGCTTTT
CTTTGGAGCACTTCAATTTTTTCAGCCTGCAGATATCGCAAGCTTGTTCAATAGAGGACAACAGCTTCAT
GAAGACTCCTCCAATCATGGAATGAATTTCATCAATACTCCATAGGTCCATAGGGTTTGCACCATTGTCC
TGAGTCGTTACAGCATCTTCGTTGAGGAAATCCAGTGAAGCGTCCCATTCAGTGTTGTTGTAAGGTGTCT
CGAAATCCATAGACTTGAGCTTCTTAGCTGGATTGGCTTCCTCAAAGAACAGAGCTGAGTTGTTGTTGTT
GATAACCGCAGAAGAGATGTCGGGAGTTATCGGAGCTTGATCGCTCCAACCAAACTCCGAACAATCGAAA
GAATTACTACCCTGGTCAGAGCTGAAATACTGATACCCATTACATCCAGCATCAACGGAGTTTGTCATCC
CAAACTGGTTGTTGTTGTTGTTGCTCACTTGGTGTTTCTCCTCCATGAAACACATATTTTCAAAGGAGAT
GTTCGAGTTCTGAACCAAAGCTGGACTTGGGTTAGGGTTAGGTTTAGCCACTGGTTTCTGAAGATTAGCC
TTCACAGAGCGTTTCTGAGAATTAGCCTTCATGTTTTCTTCAGGGAAATTCACCTTAGCTTTAGATCCAC
GGATTCTCCGCGCTGCAGCATCGTAAGCTCTAGCAGCTTCCTCAGCTGTCTTGAACGTTCCAAGCCAGAT
TCTAGCACCTTCCCTTGGATCACGTATCTCAGCAGCCCATTTTCCCCAAGGACGTTGCCTAATCCCTCGG
TACTGATTCTTCCTCTTCCTATTTGCAGATTTCTCAGCGTCCCCATCCAAGCCAGTAACTTTCTTACCAA
AAACTGAACCTTCCGCAGCGGCGGAGACGGCGGGTTTTGGAGTCGAAGTGAAAACGAATGGTTTCACATC
GGCGAAAACATCACCGACGTCGAAATCATCATCGCAATCGATAGACGAATCATCTTTGAAACCTTGGAAA
TCAGCTTCGAACTCAGCGTCAAAATCGAAGAAATTCGAACGATTCTTCGAGCTTTTCTTCGATCCTTTCA
AATTCTTCTTCAGATCCGGCCAAATAAACTCGCTAGTAACACGGCGAGACCTCGGCGGTGGAATGAAATC
GGATATTATAGCTCCTCCACACATGGAGCCTGCTTTTTTGTACAAAGTTGGCATTATAAAAAAGCATTGC
TCATCAATTTGTTGCAACGAACAGGTCACTATCAGTCAAAATAAAATCATTATTTGGGGCCCGAGATCCA
TGCTAGCGTTAACGCGAGAGTAGGGAACTGCCAGGCATCAAATAAAACGAAAGGCTCAGTCGGAAGACTG
GGCCTTTCGTTTTATCTGTTGTTTGTCGGTGAACGCTCTCCTGAGTAGGACAAATCCGCCGGGAGCGGAT
TTGAACGTTGTGAAGCAACGGCCCGGAGGGTGGCGGGCAGGACGCCCGCCATAAACTGCCAGGCATCAAA
CTAAGCAGAAGGCCATCCTGACGGATGGCCTTTTTGCGTTTCTACAAACTCTTCCTGGCTAGCGGTAATA
CGGTTATCCACAGAATCAGGGGATAACGCAGGAAAGAACATGTGAGCAAAAGGCCAGCAAAAGGCCAGGA
ACCGTAAAAAGGCCGCGTTGCTGGCGTTTTTCCATAGGCTCCGCCCCCCTGACGAGCATCACAAAAATCG
ACGCTCAAGTCAGAGGTGGCGAAACCCGACAGGACTATAAAGATACCAGGCGTTTCCCCCTGGAAGCTCC
CTCGTGCGCTCTCCTGTTCCGACCCTGCCGCTTACCGGATACCTGTCCGCCTTTCTCCCTTCGGGAAGCG
TGGCGCTTTCTCATAGCTCACGCTGTAGGTATCTCAGTTCGGTGTAGGTCGTTCGCTCCAAGCTGGGCTG
TGTGCACGAACCCCCCGTTCAGCCCGACCGCTGCGCCT
